LOCUS       Exported 7766 bp ds-DNA circular SYN 13-SEP-2023
DEFINITION  Sox10 promoter driving HA-tagged biotin ligase (BirA) with NLS, a
            Thosea asigna virus peptide (2A), and membrane-tethered mCherry
            protein (membCherry); flanked by Tol2 sequences.
ACCESSION   .
VERSION     .
KEYWORDS    pMT-sox10-NLS-BirA-2A-mCherry_Ras
SOURCE      synthetic DNA construct
  ORGANISM  synthetic DNA construct
REFERENCE   1 (bases 1 to 7766)
  AUTHORS   Trinh LA, Chong-Morrison V, Gavriouchkina D, Hochgreb-Hagele T,
            Senanayake U, Fraser SE, Sauka-Spengler T
  TITLE     Biotagging of Specific Cell Populations in Zebrafish Reveals Gene
            Regulatory Logic Encoded in the Nuclear Transcriptome.
  JOURNAL   Cell Rep. 2017 Apr 11;19(2):425-440. doi:
            10.1016/j.celrep.2017.03.045.
  PUBMED    28402863
REFERENCE   2 (bases 1 to 7766)
  AUTHORS   .
  TITLE     Direct Submission
  JOURNAL   Exported Sep 13, 2023 from SnapGene Server 1.1.58
            http://www.snapgene.com
FEATURES             Location/Qualifiers
     source          1..7766
                     /organism="synthetic DNA construct"
                     /mol_type="other DNA"
     rep_origin      353..941
                     /direction=RIGHT
                     /label=ori
                     /note="high-copy-number ColE1/pMB1/pBR322/pUC origin of
                     replication"
     primer_bind     842..861
                     /label=pBR322ori-F
                     /note="pBR322 origin, forward primer"
     primer_bind     1095..1112
                     /label=L4440
                     /note="L4440 vector, forward primer"
     protein_bind    1229..1250
                     /label=CAP binding site
                     /bound_moiety="E. coli catabolite activator protein"
                     /note="CAP binding activates transcription in the presence
                     of cAMP."
     promoter        1265..1295
                     /label=lac promoter
                     /note="promoter for the E. coli lac operon"
     protein_bind    1303..1319
                     /label=lac operator
                     /bound_moiety="lac repressor encoded by lacI"
                     /note="The lac repressor binds to the lac operator to
                     inhibit transcription in E. coli. This inhibition can be
                     relieved by adding lactose or
                     isopropyl-beta-D-thiogalactopyranoside (IPTG)."
     primer_bind     1308..1330
                     /label=M13/pUC Reverse
                     /note="In lacZ gene"
     primer_bind     1327..1343
                     /label=M13 rev
                     /note="common sequencing primer, one of multiple similar
                     variants"
     primer_bind     1327..1343
                     /label=M13 Reverse
                     /note="In lacZ gene. Also called M13-rev"
     primer_bind     1362..1382
                     /label=T3
                     /note="T3 promoter, forward primer"
     promoter        1364..1382
                     /label=T3 promoter
                     /note="promoter for bacteriophage T3 RNA polymerase"
     primer_bind     1419..1435
                     /label=SK primer
                     /note="common sequencing primer, one of multiple similar
                     variants"
     primer_bind     1419..1435
                     /label=pBluescriptSK
                     /note="For pBluescript vector"
     promoter        3696..3714
                     /label=SP6 promoter
                     /note="promoter for bacteriophage SP6 RNA polymerase"
     promoter        3794..3812
                     /label=SP6 promoter
                     /note="promoter for bacteriophage SP6 RNA polymerase"
     regulatory      3874..3883
                     /regulatory_class="other"
                     /note="vertebrate consensus sequence for strong initiation
                     of translation (Kozak, 1987)"
     CDS             3997..4017
                     /codon_start=1
                     /product="nuclear localization signal of SV40 (simian virus
                     40) large T antigen"
                     /label=SV40 NLS
                     /translation="PKKKRKV"
     CDS             4024..4986
                     /codon_start=1
                     /gene="birA"
                     /product="E. coli biotin protein ligase"
                     /label=BirA
                     /translation="MKDNTVPLKLIALLANGEFHSGEQLGETLGMSRAAINKHIQTLRD
                     WGVDVFTVPGKGYSLPEPIQLLNAKQILGQLDGGSVAVLPVIDSTNQYLLDRIGELKSG
                     DACIAEYQQAGRGRRGRKWFSPFGANLYLSMFWRLEQGPAAAIGLSLVIGIVMAEVLRK
                     LGADKVRVKWPNDLYLQDRKLAGILVELTGKTGDAAQIVIGAGINMAMRRVEESVVNQG
                     WITLQEAGINLDRNTLAAMLIRELRAALELFEQEGLAPYLSRWEKLDNFINRPVKLIIG
                     DKEIFGISRGIDKQGALLLEQDGIIKPWMGGEISLRSAEK"
     CDS             5002..5055
                     /codon_start=1
                     /product="2A peptide from Thosea asigna virus capsid
                     protein"
                     /label=T2A
                     /note="Eukaryotic ribosomes fail to insert a peptide bond
                     between the Gly and Pro residues, yielding separate
                     polypeptides."
                     /translation="EGRGSLLTCGDVEENPGP"
     CDS             5062..5769
                     /codon_start=1
                     /product="monomeric derivative of DsRed fluorescent protein
                     (Shaner et al., 2004)"
                     /label=mCherry
                     /note="mammalian codon-optimized"
                     /translation="MVSKGEEDNMAIIKEFMRFKVHMEGSVNGHEFEIEGEGEGRPYEG
                     TQTAKLKVTKGGPLPFAWDILSPQFMYGSKAYVKHPADIPDYLKLSFPEGFKWERVMNF
                     EDGGVVTVTQDSSLQDGEFIYKVKLRGTNFPSDGPVMQKKTMGWEASSERMYPEDGALK
                     GEIKQRLKLKDGGHYDAEVKTTYKAKKPVQLPGAYNVNIKLDITSHNEDYTIVEQYERA
                     EGRHSTGGMDELYK"
     primer_bind     complement(5207..5225)
                     /label=mCherry-R
                     /note="mCherry, reverse primer"
     primer_bind     5475..5494
                     /label=mCherry-F
                     /note="mCherry, forward primer"
     promoter        complement(5855..5872)
                     /label=T7 promoter
                     /note="promoter for bacteriophage T7 RNA polymerase"
     primer_bind     complement(5885..5904)
                     /label=T7
                     /note="T7 promoter, forward primer"
     promoter        complement(5886..5904)
                     /label=T7 promoter
                     /note="promoter for bacteriophage T7 RNA polymerase"
     polyA_signal    5911..6045
                     /label=SV40 poly(A) signal
                     /note="SV40 polyadenylation signal"
     primer_bind     complement(5935..5954)
                     /label=EBV-rev
                     /note="SV40 polyA terminator, reverse primer"
     primer_bind     5989..6008
                     /label=SV40pA-R
                     /note="SV40 polyA, reverse primer"
     primer_bind     complement(6344..6361)
                     /label=M13 Forward
                     /note="In lacZ gene. Also called M13-F20 or M13 (-21)
                     Forward"
     primer_bind     complement(6344..6360)
                     /label=M13 fwd
                     /note="common sequencing primer, one of multiple similar
                     variants"
     primer_bind     complement(6353..6375)
                     /label=M13/pUC Forward
                     /note="In lacZ gene"
     rep_origin      6502..6957
                     /direction=RIGHT
                     /label=f1 ori
                     /note="f1 bacteriophage origin of replication; arrow
                     indicates direction of (+) strand synthesis"
     primer_bind     complement(6589..6608)
                     /label=F1ori-R
                     /note="F1 origin, reverse primer"
     primer_bind     6799..6820
                     /label=F1ori-F
                     /note="F1 origin, forward primer"
     promoter        6983..7087
                     /gene="bla"
                     /label=AmpR promoter
     CDS             7088..182
                     /codon_start=1
                     /gene="bla"
                     /product="beta-lactamase"
                     /label=AmpR
                     /note="confers resistance to ampicillin, carbenicillin, and
                     related antibiotics"
                     /translation="MSIQHFRVALIPFFAAFCLPVFAHPETLVKVKDAEDQLGARVGYI
                     ELDLNSGKILESFRPEERFPMMSTFKVLLCGAVLSRIDAGQEQLGRRIHYSQNDLVEYS
                     PVTEKHLTDGMTVRELCSAAITMSDNTAANLLLTTIGGPKELTAFLHNMGDHVTRLDRW
                     EPELNEAIPNDERDTTMPVAMATTLRKLLTGELLTLASRQQLIDWMEADKVAGPLLRSA
                     LPAGWFIADKSGAGERGSRGIIAALGPDGKPSRIVVIYTTGSQATMDERNRQIAEIGAS
                     LIKHW"
     primer_bind     complement(7306..7325)
                     /label=Amp-R
                     /note="Ampicillin resistance gene, reverse primer"
ORIGIN
        1 ggtttattgc tgataaatct ggagccggtg agcgtgggtc tcgcggtatc attgcagcac
       61 tggggccaga tggtaagccc tcccgtatcg tagttatcta cacgacgggg agtcaggcaa
      121 ctatggatga acgaaataga cagatcgctg agataggtgc ctcactgatt aagcattggt
      181 aactgtcaga ccaagtttac tcatatatac tttagattga tttaaaactt catttttaat
      241 ttaaaaggat ctaggtgaag atcctttttg ataatctcat gaccaaaatc ccttaacgtg
      301 agttttcgtt ccactgagcg tcagaccccg tagaaaagat caaaggatct tcttgagatc
      361 ctttttttct gcgcgtaatc tgctgcttgc aaacaaaaaa accaccgcta ccagcggtgg
      421 tttgtttgcc ggatcaagag ctaccaactc tttttccgaa ggtaactggc ttcagcagag
      481 cgcagatacc aaatactgtc cttctagtgt agccgtagtt aggccaccac ttcaagaact
      541 ctgtagcacc gcctacatac ctcgctctgc taatcctgtt accagtggct gctgccagtg
      601 gcgataagtc gtgtcttacc gggttggact caagacgata gttaccggat aaggcgcagc
      661 ggtcgggctg aacggggggt tcgtgcacac agcccagctt ggagcgaacg acctacaccg
      721 aactgagata cctacagcgt gagctatgag aaagcgccac gcttcccgaa gggagaaagg
      781 cggacaggta tccggtaagc ggcagggtcg gaacaggaga gcgcacgagg gagcttccag
      841 ggggaaacgc ctggtatctt tatagtcctg tcgggtttcg ccacctctga cttgagcgtc
      901 gatttttgtg atgctcgtca ggggggcgga gcctatggaa aaacgccagc aacgcggcct
      961 ttttacggtt cctggccttt tgctggcctt ttgctcacat gttctttcct gcgttatccc
     1021 ctgattctgt ggataaccgt attaccgcct ttgagtgagc tgataccgct cgccgcagcc
     1081 gaacgaccga gcgcagcgag tcagtgagcg aggaagcgga agagcgccca atacgcaaac
     1141 cgcctctccc cgcgcgttgg ccgattcatt aatgcagctg gcacgacagg tttcccgact
     1201 ggaaagcggg cagtgagcgc aacgcaatta atgtgagtta gctcactcat taggcacccc
     1261 aggctttaca ctttatgctt ccggctcgta tgttgtgtgg aattgtgagc ggataacaat
     1321 ttcacacagg aaacagctat gaccatgatt acgccaagcg cgcaattaac cctcactaaa
     1381 gggaacaaaa gctggagctc caccgcggtg gcggccgctc tagaactagt ggatctgctg
     1441 ggcttgctga aggtaggggg tcaagaacca gaggtgtaaa gtacttgagt aattttactt
     1501 gattactgta cttaagtatt atttttgggg atttttactt tacttgagta caattaaaaa
     1561 tcaatacttt tacttttact taattacatt tttttagaaa aaaaagtact ttttactcct
     1621 tacaatttta tttacagtca aaaagtactt attttttgga gatcacttgg gcccggctcg
     1681 agctacgtac ttaagcttga ggatcccatc gattcgaatt cctgcagccc gggggatccc
     1741 cttatcagag tcaacattca tggataatga aaaaggcaat gatttttggc ttgggtgggg
     1801 gggccgtcgt gagatggaaa tacaagaggt tattgttgac cagaacagcg cgcgtgtttg
     1861 tgtgcgtttg gcccgtcgtt tgcctctctt ctcgtctttc tatattttct actaaagctg
     1921 tttaaacgcg ttaaatgcgc tctctgtgtg tgtttatgcg cgctgatgca attataacac
     1981 taacacacat agcgcgacac gatgcaggag ttcattccag tgctgcgggc ctgcgcgcgc
     2041 agcatgaaca caccactgcg agcaaatctg caatattaat gaatatatat aactaaagtg
     2101 tgcactttct ggtttataac tgcagcaccc cgcatacacc acagtataaa gtaatctaca
     2161 atattaatga atataataaa caagaatgtt cacttttagg tttaagaatg caggcctgcg
     2221 cgcgcagcat cccgcgagca caacactaga aactaaactc caatattagt taatatattc
     2281 aattaaaatg tacactttct ggtttaaaac tgcaagtatg cgtgcgcagc atccgacata
     2341 cccaacacta gaaactaatc tacaatattt atgaaagtat tcaactaaaa tgttcacttt
     2401 ctggtttaaa actgcaagta tacgcgtgcg cagcatccga catacccaac actagaaatt
     2461 aatctaaatt attaattaaa gtattcaact gaattgttca ctttctggtt taaaactgca
     2521 agtatggggt gcgcagcata aaacataccc aacactagaa actaatctac aatattaatg
     2581 gatgtattca actaaaatgt tcactttctg gtttaaaact gcaggaatgc gcgcgcaaca
     2641 ccctgcggan actttaaaac attccgcatc agctaaaact gaaagttcag ttgatnanga
     2701 tgtnncatgt tcagccatca cactgctgtt ggatgctgng ttttgtattc gggttaatat
     2761 ggatgtctgt aactcaagtt caagctgaca ggtcgcatct caacagcttc tgtcgcatat
     2821 aaattatttg atcgattttt ctgtaattgg acctagtcaa ccacatccac tcgtttaatt
     2881 cacgattact tcacatttca gaaacacact gccatgactc tcttgatttt ttcttcttct
     2941 gctggttata agtcgtcgtt tgtgctttca ccaacaaaca ctgtgtaatt cagctgccca
     3001 cggcagcgcc gctccgtgtt tatccagcag cgaggcggaa tgaagccggt attattccag
     3061 cactttctct cccgggagct tgaacaaacc gccaaacctt caacagtagc ttgttagcag
     3121 aagtgaagct aaaataacac acacacatat acacacaccg aggcccactg acgccaccgt
     3181 atgattgcag cgctgccctg gaaaaaggcg acttctaaat aaagtcaaag cctcagtgtt
     3241 tgtaggtttt tcctgaacag gtttatcttg ttcatgaggt gttcgggtga acagcaaagg
     3301 ggttgtgcgg tcatacagcc aaccattaaa acgacatatt aatgctattt tatacattag
     3361 gaagacatgc tttgcagaag caagctgttt aataaaataa taacaatgat tattataact
     3421 aataaattac ctgtgtgtgt atttttgtag gtttccatca gatctatatc cagaggaaga
     3481 cggcggaagg attccttctt acaaactcga attatataaa aagaactgtt aaggtttcac
     3541 tggatgatct taaataataa acaaaagcac aattatttta caagaaaaaa acatttgtaa
     3601 agtataaatt aatacattta tatttaaaat aaaatttaag tgaggaaatt aaacctaccg
     3661 aagtcacctg tggccgcaga actagttcta ggcctattta ggtgacacta tagaagagta
     3721 caagctactt gttctttttg caggatccca tcgattcgaa ttctcggtac ctagtcgacc
     3781 ttcgcgaagg cctatttagg tgacactata gaagagtaca attcaaggtt aagcggccgc
     3841 aagctagatt ggcattccgg tactgttggt aaagccacca tggccaccta tgacgtccca
     3901 gattacgcaa gtttgcccgg gtatgatgtt cctgattatg ctagcctccc gggttacgat
     3961 gtgcccgact atgcctcact tccaggcaga tctcctccaa aaaagaagag aaaggtacga
     4021 tctatgaagg ataacaccgt gccactgaaa ttgattgccc tgttagcgaa cggtgaattt
     4081 cactctggcg agcagttggg tgaaacgctg ggaatgagcc gggcggctat taataaacac
     4141 attcagacac tgcgtgactg gggcgttgat gtctttaccg ttccgggtaa aggatacagc
     4201 ctgcctgagc ctatccagtt acttaatgct aaacagatat tgggtcagct ggatggcggt
     4261 agtgtagccg tgctgccagt gattgactcc acgaatcagt accttcttga tcgtatcgga
     4321 gagcttaaat cgggcgatgc ttgcattgca gaataccagc aggctggccg tggtcgccgg
     4381 ggtcggaaat ggttttcgcc ttttggcgca aacttatatt tgtcgatgtt ctggcgtctg
     4441 gaacaaggcc cggcggcggc gattggttta agtctggtta tcggtatcgt gatggcggaa
     4501 gtattacgca agctgggtgc agataaagtt cgtgttaaat ggcctaatga cctctatctg
     4561 caggatcgca agctggcagg cattctggtg gagctgactg gcaaaactgg cgatgcggcg
     4621 caaatagtca ttggagccgg gatcaacatg gcaatgcgcc gtgttgaaga gagtgtcgtt
     4681 aatcaggggt ggatcacgct gcaggaagcg gggatcaatc tcgatcgtaa tacgttggcg
     4741 gccatgctaa tacgtgaatt acgtgctgcg ttggaactct tcgaacaaga aggattggca
     4801 ccttatctgt cgcgctggga aaagctggat aattttatta atcgcccagt gaaacttatc
     4861 attggtgata aagaaatatt tggcatttca cgcggaatag acaaacaggg ggctttatta
     4921 cttgagcagg atggaataat aaaaccctgg atgggcggtg aaatatccct gcgtagtgca
     4981 gaaaaagata tcggatcagg agagggcagg ggaagtcttc taacatgcgg ggacgtggag
     5041 gaaaatcccg ggcccagatc tatggtgagc aagggcgagg aggataacat ggccatcatc
     5101 aaggagttca tgcgcttcaa ggtgcacatg gagggctccg tgaacggcca cgagttcgag
     5161 atcgagggcg agggcgaggg ccgcccctac gagggcaccc agaccgccaa gctgaaggtg
     5221 accaagggtg gccccctgcc cttcgcctgg gacatcctgt cccctcagtt catgtacggc
     5281 tccaaggcct acgtgaagca ccccgccgac atccccgact acttgaagct gtccttcccc
     5341 gagggcttca agtgggagcg cgtgatgaac ttcgaggacg gcggcgtggt gaccgtgacc
     5401 caggactcct ccctgcagga cggcgagttc atctacaagg tgaagctgcg cggcaccaac
     5461 ttcccctccg acggccccgt aatgcagaag aagaccatgg gctgggaggc ctcctccgag
     5521 cggatgtacc ccgaggacgg cgccctgaag ggcgagatca agcagaggct gaagctgaag
     5581 gacggcggcc actacgacgc tgaggtcaag accacctaca aggccaagaa gcccgtgcag
     5641 ctgcccggcg cctacaacgt caacatcaag ttggacatca cctcccacaa cgaggactac
     5701 accatcgtgg aacagtacga acgcgccgag ggccgccact ccaccggcgg catggacgag
     5761 ctgtacaagg gaggaggaag atctaagctg aaccctcctg atgagagtgg ccccggctgc
     5821 atgagctgca agtgtgtgct ctcctgatct agaactatag tgagtcgtat tacgtatccg
     5881 gactccctat agtgagtcgt attaaccggt gatccagaca tgataagata cattgatgag
     5941 tttggacaaa ccacaactag aatgcagtga aaaaaatgct ttatttgtga aatttgtgat
     6001 gctattgctt tatttgtaac cattataagc tgcaataaac aagttaacaa caacaattgc
     6061 attcatttta tgtttcaggt tcagggggag gtgtgggagg ttttttgata tcccgggttt
     6121 aaacgcatgc agatctaata ctcaagtaca attttaatgg agtacttttt tacttttact
     6181 caagtaagat tctagccaga tacttttact tttaattgag taaaattttc cctaagtact
     6241 tgtactttca cttgagtaaa atttttgagt actttttaca cctctgtcaa gaaccatatg
     6301 ccggtaccca atcgccctat aggacgtcgt attacgcgcg ctcactggcc gtcgttttac
     6361 aacgtcgtga ctgggaaaac cctggcgtta cccaacttaa tcgccttgca gcacatcccc
     6421 ctttcgccag ctggcgtaat agcgaagagg cccgcaccga tcgcccttcc caacagttgc
     6481 gcagcctgaa tggcgaatgg gnnnnnnnnn nnnnnnnnnn nnnnnnnnnn nnnnnnnnnn
     6541 nnnnnnnnnn nnnnnnnnnn nnnnnnnnnn nnnnnnnnnn nnnnnnnnnn nnnnnnnnnn
     6601 nnnnnnnnnn nnnnnnnnnn nnnnncnnnn nnnnnnnnnn nnnnnnnnnn nnnnnnnnnn
     6661 nnnnnnnnnn nnnnnnnnnn nnnnnnnnnn nnnnnnnnnn nnnnnnnnnn nnnnnnnann
     6721 nnnnnnnnnn nnnnnnnnnn nnnnnnnnnn nnnnnnnnnn nnnnnnncct ttgacgttgg
     6781 agtccacgtt ctttaatagt ggactcttgt tccaaactgg aacaacactc aaccctatct
     6841 cggtctattc ttttgattta taagggattt tgccgatttc ggcctattgg ttaaaaaatg
     6901 agctgattta acaaaaattt aacgcgaatt ttaacaaaat attaacgctt acaatttagg
     6961 tggcactttt cggggaaatg tgcgcggaac ccctatttgt ttatttttct aaatacattc
     7021 aaatatgtat ccgctcatga gacaataacc ctgataaatg cttcaataat attgaaaaag
     7081 gaagagtatg agtattcaac atttccgtgt cgcccttatt cccttttttg cggcattttg
     7141 ccttcctgtt tttgctcacc cagaaacgct ggtgaaagta aaagatgctg aagatcagtt
     7201 gggtgcacga gtgggttaca tcgaactgga tctcaacagc ggtaagatcc ttgagagttt
     7261 tcgccccgaa gaacgttttc caatgatgag cacttttaaa gttctgctat gtggcgcggt
     7321 attatcccgt attgacgccg ggcaagagca actcggtcgc cgcatacact attctcagaa
     7381 tgacttggtt gagtactcac cagtcacaga aaagcatctt acggatggca tgacagtaag
     7441 agaattatgc agtgctgcca taaccatgag tgataacact gcggccaact tacttctgac
     7501 aacgatcgga ggaccgaagg agctaaccgc ttttttgcac aacatggggg atcatgtaac
     7561 tcgccttgat cgttgggaac cggagctgaa tgaagccata ccaaacgacg agcgtgacac
     7621 cacgatgcct gtagcaatgg caacaacgtt gcgcaaacta ttaactggcg aactacttac
     7681 tctagcttcc cggcaacaat taatagactg gatggaggcg gataaagttg caggaccact
     7741 tctgcgctcg gcccttccgg ctggct
//
