>Addgene plasmid #80063 | pMT-sox10-NLS-BirA-2A-mCherry_Ras | addgene full sequence | sequence record 417621 | Addgene NGS Result
AGAATGCAGGCCTGCGCGCGCAGCATCCCGCGAGCACAACACTAGAAACTAAACTCCAATATTAGTTAAT
ATATTCAATTAAAATGTACACTTTCTGGTTTAAAACTGCAAGTATGCGTGCGCAGCATCCGACATACCCA
ACACTAGAAACTAATCTACAATATTTATGAAAGTATTCAACTAAAATGTTCACTTTCTGGTTTAAAACTG
CAAGTATACGCGTGCGCAGCATCCGACATACCCAACACTAGAAATTAATCTAAATTATTAATTAAAGTAT
TCAACTGAATTGTTCACTTTCTGGTTTAAAACTGCAAGTATGGGTGCGCAGCATAAAACATACCCAACAC
TAGAAACTAATCTACAATATTAATGGATGTATTCAACTAAAATGTTCACTTTCTGGTTTAAAACTGCAGG
AATGCGCGCGCAACACCCTGCGGATAACTTTAAAAACAATTCCGCAATCAGCTAAAACTGAAAAGTTCAG
TTGATTAATGAATGTAGGCATGCGCAAAATATTATAAATGCGCACACACATCTATTTAATACATTAAAAC
TAAGGCTAAATGTTCACTTTCACCATTTTGGGGAAAATGAAAATTCAGTGTCCCCCTTAAGTGGCCAGCT
TTAGGGCAATAGGTGACCCTCCATAAGTAGCATAAAATCGTAGGCTATTCTGGGCACCCTTTGACATCGC
CACGCGTTAAACAGAGAATGGAGAGGTTATTGCGCACAGCAGGTGCGCAGAGTCGCGTCCGCTAATGGCG
CTGGAGCTGCTGACAGGTCCGCTGGCGCTCTGCGGGGTGGAAGCGCTCGAAACCCCGCACAACCCCTGAT
TCACCCTGAGGCACAGCCAGGCCAACAACGGGCCAGTGTGATCGGAAAAGAGTTGAAAGAATCTCCGTGA
CACCAATGAGGAGCCAAAGACCACCTGTGAAATACATCACATGTCAGACAAAAGCATATTAAGCTGATCA
AATATTGCGTGCATAACCGCATTACATCACAAAGAAAAACATTAGCTAGCTATGGGTAACTTAATAAGTG
TTCTACATTTGCACTGCAGCCATGGTTGTGAGCCGAAAAGGTTTGCGCAATAATATTCACCCCCCGAGAT
TTACATTTTTTTTTTGCGGTTCTCTGATGTCGATTAATGGCCACGTGGCCTTCAGGTAAACACATTTAAT
ATTTAACTTATGTGTTTTAATTAGTGTGTTCCGAATTATTCGGTTATTTTTATTTAACATTTTTATTAAT
TAGCTTAATTCTGATCCACTCCCAACTCTTATTAACGAATCACAAATCAAATGGATAGTTTTAATTGCAC
AATTAGCCTGTCAAAACTTAACTTAAAGCTGTTAATGCACTGCTTTTAAGTTTGAAAAATAAAGAAAAAT
TATTAGAAAACTTAAGATTAGATTTTAACATATGTTGAAATTATCAAATCGGCATGTTTATGATAAAACA
ACTTTACCTAAAACTAAAATTCAGATCAACAAAAACCTAAATGAAGTTACATATATATATATATGTGTGT
GTGTGTGTGTATATATATATATAAATGTAAGGCAAAGGAGGATTATTTAAATAGAATGTCATACACAATG
GAAAATCAAAGTGTTTTACATAAACAACAATAAAAGAAACATAAATAACAAGCGTAAAAGCAAATTCAAA
CTGAATAATAAAAAAATAATAAAGTTGAAGACACAAATGTATATTTAAAAAAGTTTAAGATCTGAATTAA
AAGTAAGATGCCCCTGTGAGAGGCCAAATATTACTGTCGTTGATTTGCAGCCGAAATCACCGCCCTCTGG
GGCAAAACTCAGCAGCCAATCAGAGCGGGACCCGACAGGGCTCTGTTGCTCCTTTAAGAGATTTTTTTCC
ATGAATTGATTTTTTTCTCGCTCTTCACACAACGGGGCTCTTTAAGCCTCGACGCGCGACACAGAGCAGG
CATTCAGAGCGCGAGCGAGGGGGCTGAACCGACGGACTCTCGTGCTGGGCGGGCGACCTGCTGCACTGTA
AAGTAAGTGCATTACTGGCTTTCTCTCTATCGCTTACTCTGTGTGGGAATATATACGCCATTGCACTGTC
TAACGGAGAAACTTTTACATTTCTTATTAGTAATAATACTACTAATAATAAGCGGTGCATTTATAAACGA
CATCTACTTATTTTGGATTTTTCGGTTTATGTATTGATGGGTTTGGTCGTGGATAATTGTAATGGAGAAG
GTTTTTAATTGAAATGGATTAAAGGACGTCTTTAAAAGTGCAACTTATCTAATCTTTTGGCGAAAGGAAC
ACTTAAAGTTGGTGTCACGGGGCATAAATTTCGAGATTTGCGTGAATGTGTAAATCAGAGACGTGTTGGG
TTAATCTGTCTTAATTGGAAAGAACGGCTTAATCTATCTGTGCACGGACCACTTGGGATGTACATACACT
TTTAGATCTTTTAGTAAATGTTTACAGTCCGATAAATTATACATTTGAACACTTTAATTCGAAGTGAATC
AGTTTTTAAATAGTTTTATAAGAAATAATTTTTTTAAATTTAATCTTCTGAGAAGTTTTACTTGCGTAAG
GCTATTTGTATATATCGCCGTCTCTTGCCAAATTGCTCATGTAACCAACGCAAAGATTAACAAAGAGACC
AAACTTTAAAGTACACAATTTATAATATTGTTTATCTACACATCCTTTCACAACAAATATAACAGGATCA
GAAAACTTAAGTAAAGTAAAACTAACTGAAATGCACATTTGTGTAAGTTTGAATCAAATGTTTGATACAA
TAATAATCTCCGCAGATTAGTTTGAAAGGTTTCATTCGAATGAGTTTGTGTCATTTATGAGTTTTGTGTT
TTGGCATGAGTGAATTAGGGGCAAATTATTGCCAAACCAGGCGTTATGATCCGCCCTACAGCAGCCAAAG
ATGAACCCAATCAAATCTGAACAAATAAAGTTTACAGCGGAGGAAACTCAAATAAGCAAGAGTTGCGAGC
AAAGTTAAAATGAATGAGCATAAAGTTTATAAAAGTCCTCCTGACAGAAAACAGCCGCTGAAATCTTTTC
CTTAAAACAAAATAAACCCAGCAGCGCAATTACCGAAATTGACGGATACATTTGTTAGCTACTAAAACAA
ACCAAGTCTTGTGCGATGCTTTCTTTTTCGTCCCAAATAAATTGGACAAGTCAAACCATTAACGCTTTCT
GTAGGCTATACATGTGATTAACAAATGATCAATGTGTTAATGTGTTTTGTAAGGGGTCTACAAGTAGCCA
TTCTTGGCTAACTCTAGCACATTTTACAGTAATGTTTATTAATGTGCATTGACCCTGTAAACAAATAAAC
TAAACATGGTTCTGCTCATGTGAAGTCACCTGTATCTTAATTAACACTGCTGTTGGATGCTGTGTTTTTG
TATTCGGGTTAATATTGGATGTCTGTAACTCAAGTTCAAGCTGACAGGTCGCATCTCAACAGCTTCTGTC
GCATATAAATTATTTGATCGATTTTTCTGTAATTGGACCTAGTCAACCACATCCACTCGTTTAATTCACG
ATTACTTCACATTTCAGAAACACACTGCCATGACTCTCTTGATTTTTTTCTTCTTCTGCTGGTTATAAGT
CGTCGTTTGTGCTTTCACCAACAAACACTGTGTAATTCAGCTGCCCACGGCAGCGCCGCTCCGTGTTTAT
CCAGCAGCGAGGCGGAATGAAGCCGGTATTATTCCAGCACTTTCTCTCCCGGGAGCTTGAACAAACCGCC
AAACCTTCAACAGTAGCTTGTTAGCAGAAGTGAAGCTAAAATAACACACACACATATACACACACCGAGG
CCCACTGACGCCACCGTATGATTGCAGCGCTGCCCTGGAAAAAGGCGACTTCTAAATAAAGTCAAAGCCT
CAGTGTTTGTAGGTTTTTCCTGAACAGGTTTATCTTGTTCATGAGGTGTTCGGGTGAACAGCAAAGGGGT
TGTGCGGTCATACAGCCAACCATTAAAACGACATATTAATGCTATTTTATACATTAGGAAGACATGCTTT
GCAGAAGCAAGCTGTTTAATAAAATAATAACAATGATTATTATAACTAATAAATTACCTGTGTGTGTATT
TTTGTAGGTTTCCATCAGATCTATATCCAGAGGAAGACGGCGGAAGGATTCCTTCTTACAAACTCGAATT
ATATAAAAAGAACTGTTAAGGTTTCACTGGATGATCTTAAATAATAAACAAAAGCACAATTATTTTACAA
GAAAAAAACATTTGTAAAGTATAAATTAATACATTTATATTTAAAATAAAATTTAAGTGAGGAAATTAAA
CCTACCGAAGTCACCTGTGGCCGCAGAACTAGTTCTAGGCCTATTTAGGTGACACTATAGAAGAGTACAA
GCTACTTGTTCTTTTTGCAGGATCCCATCGATTCGAATTCTCGGTACCTAGTCGACCTTCGCGAAGGCCT
ATTTAGGTGACACTATAGAAGAGTACAATTCAAGGTTAAGCGGCCGCAAGCTAGATTGGCATTCCGGTAC
TGTTGGTAAAGCCACCATGGCCACCTATGACGTCCCAGATTACGCAAGTTTGCCCGGGTATGATGTTCCT
GATTATGCTAGCCTCCCGGGTTACGATGTGCCCGACTATGCCTCACTTCCAGGCAGATCTCCTCCAAAAA
AGAAGAGAAAGGTACGATCTATGAAGGATAACACCGTGCCACTGAAATTGATTGCCCTGTTAGCGAACGG
TGAATTTCACTCTGGCGAGCAGTTGGGTGAAACGCTGGGAATGAGCCGGGCGGCTATTAATAAACACATT
CAGACACTGCGTGACTGGGGCGTTGATGTCTTTACCGTTCCGGGTAAAGGATACAGCCTGCCTGAGCCTA
TCCAGTTACTTAATGCTAAACAGATATTGGGTCAGCTGGATGGCGGTAGTGTAGCCGTGCTGCCAGTGAT
TGACTCCACGAATCAGTACCTTCTTGATCGTATCGGAGAGCTTAAATCGGGCGATGCTTGCATTGCAGAA
TACCAGCAGGCTGGCCGTGGTCGCCGGGGTCGGAAATGGTTTTCGCCTTTTGGCGCAAACTTATATTTGT
CGATGTTCTGGCGTCTGGAACAAGGCCCGGCGGCGGCGATTGGTTTAAGTCTGGTTATCGGTATCGTGAT
GGCGGAAGTATTACGCAAGCTGGGTGCAGATAAAGTTCGTGTTAAATGGCCTAATGACCTCTATCTGCAG
GATCGCAAGCTGGCAGGCATTCTGGTGGAGCTGACTGGCAAAACTGGCGATGCGGCGCAAATAGTCATTG
GAGCCGGGATCAACATGGCAATGCGCCGTGTTGAAGAGAGTGTCGTTAATCAGGGGTGGATCACGCTGCA
GGAAGCGGGGATCAATCTCGATCGTAATACGTTGGCGGCCATGCTAATACGTGAATTACGTGCTGCGTTG
GAACTCTTCGAACAAGAAGGATTGGCACCTTATCTGTCGCGCTGGGAAAAGCTGGATAATTTTATTAATC
GCCCAGTGAAACTTATCATTGGTGATAAAGAAATATTTGGCATTTCACGCGGAATAGACAAACAGGGGGC
TTTATTACTTGAGCAGGATGGAATAATAAAACCCTGGATGGGCGGTGAAATATCCCTGCGTAGTGCAGAA
AAAGATATCGGATCAGGAGAGGGCAGGGGAAGTCTTCTAACATGCGGGGACGTGGAGGAAAATCCCGGGC
CCAGATCTATGGTGAGCAAGGGCGAGGAGGATAACATGGCCATCATCAAGGAGTTCATGCGCTTCAAGGT
GCACATGGAGGGCTCCGTGAACGGCCACGAGTTCGAGATCGAGGGCGAGGGCGAGGGCCGCCCCTACGAG
GGCACCCAGACCGCCAAGCTGAAGGTGACCAAGGGTGGCCCCCTGCCCTTCGCCTGGGACATCCTGTCCC
CTCAGTTCATGTACGGCTCCAAGGCCTACGTGAAGCACCCCGCCGACATCCCCGACTACTTGAAGCTGTC
CTTCCCCGAGGGCTTCAAGTGGGAGCGCGTGATGAACTTCGAGGACGGCGGCGTGGTGACCGTGACCCAG
GACTCCTCCCTGCAGGACGGCGAGTTCATCTACAAGGTGAAGCTGCGCGGCACCAACTTCCCCTCCGACG
GCCCCGTAATGCAGAAGAAGACCATGGGCTGGGAGGCCTCCTCCGAGCGGATGTACCCCGAGGACGGCGC
CCTGAAGGGCGAGATCAAGCAGAGGCTGAAGCTGAAGGACGGCGGCCACTACGACGCTGAGGTCAAGACC
ACCTACAAGGCCAAGAAGCCCGTGCAGCTGCCCGGCGCCTACAACGTCAACATCAAGTTGGACATCACCT
CCCACAACGAGGACTACACCATCGTGGAACAGTACGAACGCGCCGAGGGCCGCCACTCCACCGGCGGCAT
GGACGAGCTGTACAAGGGAGGAGGAAGATCTAAGCTGAACCCTCCTGATGAGAGTGGCCCCGGCTGCATG
AGCTGCAAGTGTGTGCTCTCCTGATCTAGAACTATAGTGAGTCGTATTACGTATCCGGACTCCCTATAGT
GAGTCGTATTAACCGGTGATCCAGACATGATAAGATACATTGATGAGTTTGGACAAACCACAACTAGAAT
GCAGTGAAAAAAATGCTTTATTTGTGAAATTTGTGATGCTATTGCTTTATTTGTAACCATTATAAGCTGC
AATAAACAAGTTAACAACAACAATTGCATTCATTTTATGTTTCAGGTTCAGGGGGAGGTGTGGGAGGTTT
TTTGATATCCCGGGTTTAAACGCATGCAGATCTAATACTCAAGTACAATTTTAATGGAGTACTTTTTTAC
TTTTACTCAAGTAAGATTCTAGCCAGATACTTTTACTTTTAATTGAGTAAAATTTTCCCTAAGTACTTGT
ACTTTCACTTGAGTAAAATTTTTGAGTACTTTTTACACCTCTGTCAAGAACCATATGCCGGTACCCAATT
CGCCCTATAGGACGTCGTATTACGCGCGCTCACTGGCCGTCGTTTTACAACGTCGTGACTGGGAAAACCC
TGGCGTTACCCAACTTAATCGCCTTGCAGCACATCCCCCTTTCGCCAGCTGGCGTAATAGCGAAGAGGCC
CGCACCGATCGCCCTTCCCAACAGTTGCGCAGCCTGAATGGCGAATGGG
[59 nt withheld, positions 7190-7248]
ACCACACCCGCC
[52 nt withheld, positions 7261-7312]
C
[91 nt withheld, positions 7314-7404]
A
[49 nt withheld, positions 7406-7454]
CCTTTGACGTTGGAGTCCACGTTCTTTAATAGTGGACTCTTGTTCCAAACTGGAACAACACTCAACCCTA
TCTCGGTCTATTCTTTTGATTTATAAGGGATTTTGCCGATTTCGGCCTATTGGTTAAAAAATGAGCTGAT
TTAACAAAAATTTAACGCGAATTTTAACAAAATATTAACGCTTACAATTTAGGTGGCACTTTTCGGGGAA
ATGTGCGCGGAACCCCTATTTGTTTATTTTTCTAAATACATTCAAATATGTATCCGCTCATGAGACAATA
ACCCTGATAAATGCTTCAATAATATTGAAAAAGGAAGAGTATGAGTATTCAACATTTCCGTGTCGCCCTT
ATTCCCTTTTTTGCGGCATTTTGCCTTCCTGTTTTTGCTCACCCAGAAACGCTGGTGAAAGTAAAAGATG
CTGAAGATCAGTTGGGTGCACGAGTGGGTTACATCGAACTGGATCTCAACAGCGGTAAGATCCTTGAGAG
TTTTCGCCCCGAAGAACGTTTTCCAATGATGAGCACTTTTAAAGTTCTGCTATGTGGCGCGGTATTATCC
CGTATTGACGCCGGGCAAGAGCAACTCGGTCGCCGCATACACTATTCTCAGAATGACTTGGTTGAGTACT
CACCAGTCACAGAAAAGCATCTTACGGATGGCATGACAGTAAGAGAATTATGCAGTGCTGCCATAACCAT
GAGTGATAACACTGCGGCCAACTTACTTCTGACAACGATCGGAGGACCGAAGGAGCTAACCGCTTTTTTG
CACAACATGGGGGATCATGTAACTCGCCTTGATCGTTGGGAACCGGAGCTGAATGAAGCCATACCAAACG
ACGAGCGTGACACCACGATGCCTGTAGCAATGGCAACAACGTTGCGCAAACTATTAACTGGCGAACTACT
TACTCTAGCTTCCCGGCAACAATTAATAGACTGGATGGAGGCGGATAAAGTTGCAGGACCACTTCTGCGC
TCGGCCCTTCCGGCTGGCTGGTTTATTGCTGATAAATCTGGAGCCGGTGAGCGTGGGTCTCGCGGTATCA
TTGCAGCACTGGGGCCAGATGGTAAGCCCTCCCGTATCGTAGTTATCTACACGACGGGGAGTCAGGCAAC
TATGGATGAACGAAATAGACAGATCGCTGAGATAGGTGCCTCACTGATTAAGCATTGGTAACTGTCAGAC
CAAGTTTACTCATATATACTTTAGATTGATTTAAAACTTCATTTTTAATTTAAAAGGATCTAGGTGAAGA
TCCTTTTTGATAATCTCATGACCAAAATCCCTTAACGTGAGTTTTCGTTCCACTGAGCGTCAGACCCCGT
AGAAAAGATCAAAGGATCTTCTTGAGATCCTTTTTTTCTGCGCGTAATCTGCTGCTTGCAAACAAAAAAA
CCACCGCTACCAGCGGTGGTTTGTTTGCCGGATCAAGAGCTACCAACTCTTTTTCCGAAGGTAACTGGCT
TCAGCAGAGCGCAGATACCAAATACTGTTCTTCTAGTGTAGCCGTAGTTAGGCCACCACTTCAAGAACTC
TGTAGCACCGCCTACATACCTCGCTCTGCTAATCCTGTTACCAGTGGCTGCTGCCAGTGGCGATAAGTCG
TGTCTTACCGGGTTGGACTCAAGACGATAGTTACCGGATAAGGCGCAGCGGTCGGGCTGAACGGGGGGTT
CGTGCACACAGCCCAGCTTGGAGCGAACGACCTACACCGAACTGAGATACCTACAGCGTGAGCTATGAGA
AAGCGCCACGCTTCCCGAAGGGAGAAAGGCGGACAGGTATCCGGTAAGCGGCAGGGTCGGAACAGGAGAG
CGCACGAGGGAGCTTCCAGGGGGAAACGCCTGGTATCTTTATAGTCCTGTCGGGTTTCGCCACCTCTGAC
TTGAGCGTCGATTTTTGTGATGCTCGTCAGGGGGGCGGAGCCTATGGAAAAACGCCAGCAACGCGGCCTT
TTTACGGTTCCTGGCCTTTTGCTGGCCTTTTGCTCACATGTTCTTTCCTGCGTTATCCCCTGATTCTGTG
GATAACCGTATTACCGCCTTTGAGTGAGCTGATACCGCTCGCCGCAGCCGAACGACCGAGCGCAGCGAGT
CAGTGAGCGAGGAAGCGGAAGAGCGCCCAATACGCAAACCGCCTCTCCCCGCGCGTTGGCCGATTCATTA
ATGCAGCTGGCACGACAGGTTTCCCGACTGGAAAGCGGGCAGTGAGCGCAACGCAATTAATGTGAGTTAG
CTCACTCATTAGGCACCCCAGGCTTTACACTTTATGCTTCCGGCTCGTATGTTGTGTGGAATTGTGAGCG
GATAACAATTTCACACAGGAAACAGCTATGACCATGATTACGCCAAGCGCGCAATTAACCCTCACTAAAG
GGAACAAAAGCTGGAGCTCCACCGCGGTGGCGGCCGCTCTAGAACTAGTGGATCTGCTGGGCTTGCTGAA
GGTAGGGGGTCAAGAACCAGAGGTGTAAAGTACTTGAGTAATTTTACTTGATTACTGTACTTAAGTATTA
TTTTTGGGGATTTTTACTTTACTTGAGTACAATTAAAAATCAATACTTTTACTTTTACTTAATTACATTT
TTTTAGAAAAAAAAGTACTTTTTACTCCTTACAATTTTATTTACAGTCAAAAAGTACTTATTTTTTGGAG
ATCACTTGGGCCCGGCTCGAGCTACGTACTTAAGCTTGAGGATCCCATCGATTCGAATTCCTGCAGCCCG
GGGGATCCCCTTATCAGAGTCAACATTCATGGATAATGAAAAAGGCAATGATTTTTGGCTTGGGTGGGGG
GGCCGTCGTGAGATGGAAATACAAGAGGTTATTGTTGACCAGAACAGCGCGCGTGTTTGTGTGCGTTTGG
CCCGTCGTTTGCCTCTCTTCTCGTCTTTCTATATTTTCTACTAAAGCTGTTTAAACGCGTTAAATGCGCT
CTCTGTGTGTGTTTATGCGCGCTGATGCAATTATAACACTAACACACATAGCGCGACACGATGCAGGAGT
TCATTCCAGTGCTGCGGGCCTGCGCGCGCAGCATGAACACACCACTGCGAGCAAATCTGCAATATTAATG
AATATATATAACTAAAGTGTGCACTTTCTGGTTTATAACTGCAGCACCCCGCATACACCACAGTATAAAG
TAATCTACAATATTAATGAATATAATAAACAAGAATGTTCACTTTTAGGTTTA
Features (pLannotate 1.2.2; 22 found; start..end, strand, type, name):
   4383..4401    +  promoter       SP6 promoter: promoter for bacteriophage SP6 RNA polymerase
   4481..4499    +  promoter       SP6 promoter: promoter for bacteriophage SP6 RNA polymerase
   4684..4704    +  CDS            SV40 NLS: nuclear localization signal of SV40 (simian virus 40) large T antigen
   4711..5673    +  CDS            birA: BIRA_ECOLI - Also known as bioR, dhbB. Experimental evidence at protein level: Swiss-Prot protein existence level 1. Acts both as a biotin--[acetyl-CoA-carboxylase] ligase and a biotin-operon repressor. In the presence of ATP, BirA activates biotin to form the BirA-biotinyl-5'-adenylate (BirA-bio-5'-AMP or holoBirA) complex. HoloBirA can either transfer the biotinyl moiety to the biotin carboxyl carrier protein (BCCP) subunit of acetyl-CoA carboxylase, or bind to the biotin operator site and inhibit transcription of the operon. From Escherichia coli (strain K12).
   5689..5738    +  CDS            T2A (fragment): 2A peptide from Thosea asigna virus capsid protein Eukaryotic ribosomes fail to insert a peptide bond between the Gly and Pro residues, yielding separate polypeptides.
   5749..6456    +  CDS            mCherry: mCherry is a basic (constitutively fluorescent) red fluorescent protein published in 2004, derived from Discosoma sp.. It is reported to be a very rapidly-maturing monomer with low acid sensitivity.
   6472..6534    +  CDS            H-Ras (fragment): human small GTPase proto-oncoprotein
   6542..6559    -  promoter       T7 promoter (fragment): promoter for bacteriophage T7 RNA polymerase
   6573..6591    -  promoter       T7 promoter: promoter for bacteriophage T7 RNA polymerase
   6598..6732    -  polyA_signal   SV40 poly(A) signal: SV40 polyadenylation signal
   7030..7185    +  CDS            lacZα (fragment): LacZα fragment of β-galactosidase; lacZ fragment
   7190..7644    +  rep_origin     f1 ori (sequence partly withheld): f1 bacteriophage origin of replication; arrow indicates direction of (+) strand synthesis
   7670..7774    +  promoter       AmpR promoter: bla
   7775..8635    +  CDS            AmpR: β-lactamase; bla; confers resistance to ampicillin, carbenicillin, and related antibiotics
   8806..9394    +  rep_origin     ori: high-copy-number ColE1/pMB1/pBR322/pUC origin of replication
   9577..9669    +  CDS            lacI (fragment): lac repressor; lacI; The lac repressor binds to the lac operator to inhibit transcription in E. coli. This inhibition can be relieved by adding lactose or isopropyl-β-D-thiogalactopyranoside (IPTG).
   9682..9703    +  protein_bind   CAP binding site: CAP binding activates transcription in the presence of cAMP. E. coli catabolite activator protein
   9718..9748    +  promoter       lac promoter: promoter for the E. coli lac operon
   9752..9774    +  protein_bind   lac operator (fragment): The lac repressor binds to the lac operator to inhibit transcription in E. coli. This inhibition can be relieved by adding lactose or isopropyl-β-D-thiogalactopyranoside (IPTG). lac repressor encoded by lacI
   9817..9835    +  promoter       T3 promoter: promoter for bacteriophage T3 RNA polymerase
   9848..9888    +  misc_feature   MCS (fragment): pBluescript multiple cloning site
  10167..10192   -  misc_feature   MCS (fragment): pBluescript multiple cloning site
