[The description below was written by a language model from this plasmid's Addgene catalogue record, the feature table of its GenBank file and pLannotate feature annotations shown in this document.]
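Description:
pMT-sox10-NLS-BirA-2A-mCherry_Ras is a Tol2 transposon transgenesis plasmid for zebrafish, built on the pMT backbone, which the feature tables show to be pBluescript-like. It carries a high-copy ColE1/pUC origin, an f1 origin, lac promoter/operator and lacZα remnants, T3, T7 and SP6 phage promoters, and a beta-lactamase gene for ampicillin selection in E. coli. Although catalogued under "bacterial expression", the payload is designed for expression in fish, and bacteria serve only for propagation.

The cassette is described as a sox10 promoter driving a single open reading frame. After a Kozak sequence come an N-terminal 3x HA tag (stated in the catalogue but not annotated), the SV40 large T NLS and E. coli biotin ligase BirA. These are followed by a Thosea asigna virus 2A peptide and mCherry, with an SV40 polyadenylation signal downstream. Ribosome skipping at T2A yields two proteins from one transcript: nuclear-targeted BirA, and mCherry tethered to the membrane by a short H-Ras fragment, which is detected in the sequenced record. The red membrane signal therefore marks the sox10-expressing cells that contain the ligase. The flanking Tol2 sequences allow transposase-mediated genomic integration. According to the associated publication, the construct is a cell-type-specific "driver" for in vivo biotagging of defined cell populations and profiling of their nuclear transcriptomes. The biotinylation target is not part of this plasmid.

Neither the sox10 promoter nor the Tol2 arms are annotated in any feature table; they presumably lie in the large unannotated regions. The records also disagree on size: the catalogue entry and the depositor map give 7,766 bp, whereas the full sequencing result is 10,657 nt, with the extra length upstream of the coding cassette. A third record covers only a 998 bp stretch containing the NLS.
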