Addgene plasmid #80063: pMT-sox10-NLS-BirA-2A-mCherry_Ras
Purpose: Sox10 promoter driving HA-tagged biotin ligase (BirA) with NLS, a Thosea asigna virus peptide (2A), and membrane-tethered mCherry protein (membCherry); flanked by Tol2 sequences
Depositing lab: Tatjana Sauka-Spengler. Depositing organization: University of Oxford. Publication: Biotagging of Specific Cell Populations in Zebrafish Reveals Gene Regulatory Logic Encoded in the Nuclear Transcriptome. Trinh LA, Chong-Morrison V, Gavriouchkina D, Hochgreb-Hagele T, Senanayake U, Fraser SE, Sauka-Spengler T. Cell Rep. 2017 Apr 11;19(2):425-440. doi: 10.1016/j.celrep.2017.03.045. PubMed 28402863.
Backbone
  Vector backbone: pMT
  Backbone size w/o insert (bp): 5635
  Total vector size (bp): 7766
  Vector type: Bacterial Expression ; zebrafish biotagging
Growth in bacteria
  Bacterial resistance: Ampicillin, 100 μg/mL
  Growth temperature: 37°C
  Growth strain: DH5alpha
  Copy number: High Copy
Gene/Insert
  Gene/Insert name: Biotin ligase (BirA) with nuclear localization signal (NLS), a Thosea asigna virus peptide (2A), and mCherry protein
  Species: D. rerio (zebrafish)
  Insert size (bp): 2131
  Promoter: Sox10 promoter
  Tag / fusion protein: 3x HA (N terminal on insert)
  Cloning method: Gibson Cloning
  Sequencing primers: 5′ atttaggtgacactatagaagag; 3′ taatacgactcactatagggag
Terms and licenses: Academic/Nonprofit Terms; Industry Terms: Not Available to Industry
How to cite: pMT-sox10-NLS-BirA-2A-mCherry_Ras was a gift from Tatjana Sauka-Spengler (Addgene plasmid # 80063 ; http://n2t.net/addgene:80063 ; RRID:Addgene_80063)
