LOCUS       Exported 998 bp ds-DNA linear SYN 30-MAY-2021
DEFINITION  Sox10 promoter driving HA-tagged biotin ligase (BirA) with NLS, a
            Thosea asigna virus peptide (2A), and membrane-tethered mCherry
            protein (membCherry); flanked by Tol2 sequences.
ACCESSION   .
VERSION     .
KEYWORDS    pMT-sox10-NLS-BirA-2A-mCherry_Ras
SOURCE      synthetic DNA construct
  ORGANISM  synthetic DNA construct
REFERENCE   1 (bases 1 to 998)
  AUTHORS   Trinh LA, Chong-Morrison V, Gavriouchkina D, Hochgreb-Hagele T,
            Senanayake U, Fraser SE, Sauka-Spengler T
  TITLE     Biotagging of Specific Cell Populations in Zebrafish Reveals Gene
            Regulatory Logic Encoded in the Nuclear Transcriptome.
  JOURNAL   Cell Rep. 2017 Apr 11;19(2):425-440. doi:
            10.1016/j.celrep.2017.03.045.
  PUBMED    28402863
REFERENCE   2 (bases 1 to 998)
  AUTHORS   .
  TITLE     Direct Submission
  JOURNAL   Exported May 30, 2021 from SnapGene Server 1.1.58
            http://www.snapgene.com
FEATURES             Location/Qualifiers
     source          1..998
                     /organism="synthetic DNA construct"
                     /mol_type="other DNA"
     CDS             104..124
                     /codon_start=1
                     /product="nuclear localization signal of SV40 (simian virus
                     40) large T antigen"
                     /label=SV40 NLS
                     /translation="PKKKRKV"
ORIGIN
        1 cgtcccagat tacgcaagtt tgcccgggta tgatgttcct gattatgcta gcctcccggg
       61 ttacgatgtg cccgactatg cctcacttcc aggcagatct cctccaaaaa agaagagaaa
      121 ggtacgatct atgaaggata acaccgtgcc actgaaattg attgccctgt tagcgaacgg
      181 tgaatttcac tctggcgagc agttgggtga aacgctggga atgagccggg cggctattaa
      241 taaacacatt cagacactgc gtgactgggg cgttgatgtc tttaccgttc cgggtaaagg
      301 atacagcctg cctgagccta tccagttact taatgctaaa cagatattgg gtcagctgga
      361 tggcggtagt gtagccgtgc tgccagtgat tgactccacg aatcagtacc ttcttgatcg
      421 tatcggagag cttaaatcgg gcgatgcttg cattgcagaa taccagcagg ctggccgtgg
      481 tcgccggggt cggaaatggt tttcgccttt tggcgcaaac ttatatttgt cgatgttctg
      541 gcgtctggaa caaggcccgg cggcggcgat tggtttaagt ctggttatcg gtatcgtgat
      601 ggcggaagta ttacgcaagc tgggtgcaga taaagttcgt gttaaatggc ctaatgacct
      661 ctatctgcag gatcgcaagc tggcaggcat tctggtggag ctgactggca aaactggcga
      721 tgcggcgcaa atagtcattg gagccgggat caacatggca atgcgccgtg ttgaagagag
      781 tgtcgttaat caggggtgga tcacgctgca ggaagcgggg atcaatctcg atcgtaatac
      841 gttggcggcc atgctaatac gtgaattacg tgctgcgttg gaactcttcg aacaagaagg
      901 attggcacct tatctgtcgc gctgggaaaa gctggataat tttattaatc gcccagtgaa
      961 acttatcatt ggtgataaag aaatatttgg catttcac
//
