>Addgene plasmid #80063 | pMT-sox10-NLS-BirA-2A-mCherry_Ras | addgene partial sequence | sequence record 157433 | pBluescript-SK 5'-tctagaactagtggatc-3'
CAAGAACCAGAGGTGTAAAGTACTTGAGTAATTTTACTTGATTACTGTACTTAAGTATTATTTTTGGGGA
TTTTTACTTTACTTGAGTACAATTAAAAATCAATACTTTTACTTTTACTTAATTACATTTTTTTAGAAAA
AAAAGTACTTTTTACTCCTTACAATTTTATTTACAGTCAAAAAGTACTTATTTTTTGGAGATCACTTGGG
CCCGGCTCGAGCTACGTACTTAAGCTTGAGGATCCCATCGATTCGAATTCCTGCAGCCCGGGGGATCCCC
TTATCAGAGTCAACATTCATGGATAATGAAAAAGGCAATGATTTTTGGCTTGGGTGGGGGGGCCGTCGTG
AGATGGAAATACAAGAGGTTATTGTTGACCAGAACAGCGCGCGTGTTTGTGTGCGTTTGGCCCGTCGTTT
GCCTCTCTTCTCGTCTTTCTATATTTTCTACTAAAGCTGTTTAAACGCGTTAAATGCGCTCTCTGTGTGT
GTTTATGCGCGCTGATGCAATTATAACACTAACACACATAGCGCGACACGATGCAGGAGTTCATTCCAGT
GCTGCGGGCCTGCGCGCGCAGCATGAACACACCACTGCGAGCAAATCTGCAATATTAATGAATATATATA
ACTAAAGTGTGCACTTTCTGGTTTATAACTGCAGCACCCCGCATACACCACAGTATAAAGTAATCTACAA
TATTAATGAATATAATAAACAAGAATGTTCACTTTTAGGTTTAAGAATGCAGGCCTGCGCGCGCAGCATC
CCGCGAGCACAACACTAGAAACTAAACTCCAATATTAGTTAATATATTCAATTAAAATGTACACTTTCTG
GTTTAAAACTGCAAGTATGCGTGCGCAGCATCCGACATACCCAACACTAGAAACTAATCTACAATATTTA
TGAAAGTATTCAACTAAAATGTTC
