>Addgene plasmid #80063 | pMT-sox10-NLS-BirA-2A-mCherry_Ras | addgene partial sequence | sequence record 158573 | T7 5'-TAATACGACTCACTATAGGG-3'
ACTCACTATAGTTCTAGATCAGGAGAGCACACACTTGCAGCTCATGCAGCCGGGGCCACTCTCATCAGGA
GGGTTCAGCTTAGATCTTCCTCCTCCCTTGTACAGCTCGTCCATGCCGCCGGTGGAGTGGCGGCCCTCGG
CGCGTTCGTACTGTTCCACGATGGTGTAGTCCTCGTTGTGGGAGGTGATGTCCAACTTGATGTTGACGTT
GTAGGCGCCGGGCAGCTGCACGGGCTTCTTGGCCTTGTAGGTGGTCTTGACCTCAGCGTCGTAGTGGCCG
CCGTCCTTCAGCTTCAGCCTCTGCTTGATCTCGCCCTTCAGGGCGCCGTCCTCGGGGTACATCCGCTCGG
AGGAGGCCTCCCAGCCCATGGTCTTCTTCTGCATTACGGGGCCGTCGGAGGGGAAGTTGGTGCCGCGCAG
CTTCACCTTGTAGATGAACTCGCCGTCCTGCAGGGAGGAGTCCTGGGTCACGGTCACCACGCCGCCGTCC
TCGAAGTTCATCACGCGCTCCCACTTGAAGCCCTCGGGGAAGGACAGCTTCAAGTAGTCGGGGATGTCGG
CGGGGTGCTTCACGTAGGCCTTGGAGCCGTACATGAACTGAGGGGACAGGATGTCCCAGGCGAAGGGCAG
GGGGCCACCCTTGGTCACCTTCAGCTTGGCGGTCTGGGTGCCCTCGTAGGGGCGGCCCTCGCCCTCGCCC
TCGATCTCGAACTCGTGGCCGTTCACGGAGCCCTCCATGTGCACCTTGAAGCGCATGAACTCCTTGATGA
TGGCCATGTTATCCTCCTCGCCCTTGCTCACCATAGATCTGGGCCCGGGATTTTCCTCCACGTCCCCGCA
TGTTAGAAGACTTCCCCTGCCCTCTCCTGATCCGATATCTTTTTCTGCACTACGCAGGGATATTTCACCG
CCCATCCAGGGTTTTATTATTC
